>Addgene plasmid #60981 | pMTB-Multibow-Y | addgene partial sequence | sequence record 100874 | Multibow-fwd 5'-gccaccacctgttcctgtag-3'
CTTCGTATAGGATACTTTATACGAAGTTATTGATCAATTCACAGCCACCATGGGAGCGCCAGCTGGAGGT
GCAGGTGCAGCAATGGTGTCTAAGGGCGAGGAGCTGTTTACAGGCGTGGTGCCAATCCTCGTGGAGCTCG
ATGGCGATGTGAACGGCCATAAGTTCTCTGTGAGCGGCGAGGGCGAGGGCGATGCGACATACGGCAAGCT
GACACTGAAGTTTATCTGCACAACGGGCAAGCTGCCAGTGCCTTGGCCTACACTGGTGACAACGTTCGGC
TACGGCCTCATGTGCTTCGCACGCTACCCGGACCATATGAAGCAGCACGACTTCTTCAAAAGCGCAATGC
CTGAGGGCTATGTGCAAGAGCGCACAATCTTCTTTAAGGATGACGGCAATTACAAGACACGCGCAGAGGT
GAAATTTGAGGGCGATACACTCGTGAATCGCATCGAGCTGAAGGGCATCGACTTCAAGGAGGACGGCAAT
ATCCTCGGCCATAAGCTGGAGTACAATTACAACTCTCATAACGTGTATATCATGGCAGATAAACAGAAGA
ATGGCATCAAGGTGAACTTCAAGATCCGCCATAATATCGAGGATGGCAGCGTGCAGCTCGCAGACCATTA
CCAACAGAATACACCAATCGGCGACGGCCCAGTGCTGCTCCCTGACAATCATTACCTGAGCTACCA
