>Addgene plasmid #60981 | pMTB-Multibow-Y | addgene partial sequence | sequence record 102725 | pMTBF2 5'-tttagggagtggtcctggtg-3'
TGTTCCTTTTTACTGAGCCCTACGACTCTGGCTGAGTGCCACACCGCCGGCAGCCGCAAAGCGGCTCAAA
CCATTGCCTTTTATGGTAATAATGAGAGAATGCAGAGGGACTTCCTTTGTCTGGCATATCTGAGGCGCGC
GCTGTCACTAGCGCCCACCAGCGGTCAGACTGTAGAATGCAGAGCAAAACAGGAAGTTGACTCCAGATGG
TCACATGCTTGCTGAAACNCCTCTCCCTGGCAGCAGTGCAATTCTAACAGTTTCCCTTTCTTTTACAGTT
CGCCATCCTAGGCCTATTTAGGTGACACTATAGAAGAGTACAAGCTACTTGTTCTTTTTGCAGGATCCGC
CACCATGACTAGCTCGAGATAACTTCGTATAGTATACCTTATACGAAGTTATCGAGCTCATAACTTCGTA
TAGGATACTTTATACGAAGTTATAACTCGAGATAACTTCGTATAGCATACATTATACGAAGTTATACCGG
CAGATCTCGCCACCATG
