[The description below was written by a language model from this plasmid's Addgene catalogue record.]
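Description:
pMTB-Multibow-Y is a zebrafish transgenesis plasmid built on the pMTB backbone and is one member of the Multibow set of Cre-dependent fluorescent labelling constructs. It is propagated in E. coli under ampicillin selection and is recorded as low copy. The backbone carries Tol2 transposon sites, which allow the cassette between them to be integrated into the zebrafish genome by Tol2 transposase after injection. The origin of replication is not stated in the record, and no feature table is available to confirm the exact arrangement of the parts.

The payload is a synthetic citrine coding sequence, a yellow fluorescent protein that here localises to the cytoplasm. It was assembled by Gibson cloning and is driven by the Bactin2 (beta-actin 2) promoter, which is generally used for broad expression in zebrafish. The fluorescent protein gene sits among repeated loxP recombination sites so that it is initially silent. Cre-mediated recombination then resolves the cassette into a permanent ON or OFF state. Because each colour in the Multibow set switches independently in this binary way, combining several constructs in one animal produces heritable "digital" spectral barcodes that distinguish cells and their clonal descendants, which is the intended use in cell tracing and lineage studies.

The depositor notes that the repetitive loxP sites make these plasmids prone to recombination. This shows up as instability in bacterial culture, poor yields from larger-scale preparations and sequencing reads of low quality. A problematic trace therefore does not necessarily mean the construct is wrong. The depositor advises validating the variable region with a primer that anneals at its end, because SP6 reads may not extend far enough to reach it.
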