Addgene plasmid #60981: pMTB-Multibow-Y
Purpose: Part of Multibow set of constructs--each FP gene is initially not expressed and then adopts a permanent ON or OFF status upon Cre-mediated recombination. Encodes cytoplasmic citrine
Depositing lab: Sean Megason. Depositing organization: Harvard Medical School. Publication: Multibow: digital spectral barcodes for cell tracing. Xiong F, Obholzer ND, Noche RR, Megason SG. PLoS One. 2015 May 26;10(5):e0127822. doi: 10.1371/journal.pone.0127822. eCollection 2015. PONE-D-14-56414 PubMed 26010570.
Backbone
  Vector backbone: pMTB
  Vector type: Zebrafish
Growth in bacteria
  Bacterial resistance: Ampicillin, 100 μg/mL
  Growth temperature: 37°C
  Growth strain: Stbl3
  Copy number: Low Copy
Gene/Insert
  Gene/Insert name: citrine
  Species: Synthetic
  Promoter: Bactin2
  Cloning method: Gibson Cloning
  Sequencing primers: 5′ SP6; 3′ CAGCAGGACCATTTATCATGCTGCTGC
Terms and licenses: Academic/Nonprofit Terms; Industry Terms: Not Available to Industry
Depositor comments: Multibow constructs contain repetitive loxP sites that make these constructs prone to recombination. The constructs display a few issues with bacterial stability and sequencing that need to be considered when amplifying, storing and using them. First, in our hands Multibow constructs have displayed instability in E.coli cultures and had low yield in Maxi/Midi-preps. Mini-prep is recommended to harvest Multibow constructs. For transformation, we have had success with 5-alpha F'Iq cells (NEB). Second, the sequencing of Multibow constructs may run into problems of low quality/inaccurate reads. A problematic trace file does not necessarily mean the construct is wrong or the sample has mixed sequences. Third, before using the constructs harvested from mini-prep for injections, we recommend a further purification step using DNA purification kits such as MinElute PCR purification kit (Qiagen). All Multibow constructs share a backbone of pMTB vector (AMP resistance) containing the tol2 sites for transgenic insertion and the loxP recombination sites. To validate the variable region, we recommend sequencing with this specific primer: 5'-CAGCAGGACCATTTATCATGCTGCTGC-3', which recognizes the end of the variable region. The Sp6 primer may not provide enough reading length to reach the variable region.
How to cite: pMTB-Multibow-Y was a gift from Sean Megason (Addgene plasmid # 60981 ; http://n2t.net/addgene:60981 ; RRID:Addgene_60981)
